>Addgene plasmid #82226 | pDONR223_PRKCB_WT | addgene full sequence | sequence record 164923 | Addgene NGS result
GGCAGTTCCCTACTCTCGCGTTAACGCTAGCATGGATGTTTTCCCAGTCACGACGTTGTAAAACGACGGC
CAGTCTTAAGCTCGGGCCCCAAATAATGATTTTATTTTGACTGATAGTGACCTGTTCGTTGCAACAAATT
GATGAGCAATGCTTTTTTATAATGCCAACTTTGTACAAATAAGTTGGCATGGCTGACCCGGCTGCGGGGC
CGCCGCCGAGCGAGGGCGAGGAGAGCACC
[123 nt withheld, positions 240-362]
GGCTTCGGGAAGCAGGGATTCCAGTGCCAAGTTTGCTGCTTTGTGGTGCACAAGCGGTGCCATGAATTTG
TCACATTCTCCTGCCCTGGCGCTGACAAGGGTCCAGCCTCCGATGACCCCCGCAGCAAACACAAGTTTAA
GATCCACACGTACTCCAGCCCCACGTTTTGTGACCACTGTGGGTCACTGCTGTATGGACTCATCCACCAG
GGGATGAAATGTGACACCTGCATGATGAATGTGCACAAGCGCTGCGTGATGAATGTTCCCAGCCTGTGTG
GCACGGACCACACGGAGCGCCGCGGCCGCATCTACATCCAGGCCCACATCGACAGGGACGTCCTCATTGT
CCTCGTAAGAGATGCTAAAAACCTTGTACCTATGGACCCCAATGGCCTGTCAGATCCCTACGTAAAACTG
AAACTGATTCCCGATCCCAAAAGTGAGAGCAAACAGAAGACCAAAACCATCAAATGCTCCCTCAACCCTG
AGTGGAATGAGACATTTAGATTTCAGCTGAAAGAATCGGACAAAGACAGAAGACTGTCAGTAGAGATTTG
GGATTGGGATTTGACCAGCAGGAATGACTTCATGGGATCTTTGTCCTTTGGGATTTCTGAACTTCAGAAA
GCCAGTGTTGATGGCTGGTTTAAGTTACTGAGCCAGGAGGAAGGCGAGTACTTCAATGTGCCTGTGCCAC
CAGAAGGAAGTGAGGCCAATGAAGAACTGCGGCAGAAATTTGAGAGGGCCAAGATCAGTCAGGGAACCAA
GGTCCCGGAAGAAAAGACGACCAACACTGTCTCCAAATTTGACAACAATGGCAACAGAGACCGGATGAAA
CTGACCGATTTTAACTTCCTAATGGTGCTGGGGAAAGGCAGCTTTGGCAAGGTCATGCTTTCAGAACGAA
AAGGCACAGATGAGCTCTATGCTGTGAAGATCCTGAAGAAGGACGTTGTGATCCAAGATGATGACGTGGA
GTGCACTATGGTGGAGAAGCGGGTGTTGGCCCTGCCTGGGAAGCCGCCCTTCCTGACCCAGCTCCACTCC
TGCTTCCAGACCATGGACCGCCTGTACTTTGTGATGGAGTACGTGAATGGGGGCGACCTCATGTATCACA
TCCAGCAAGTCGGCCGGTTCAAGGAGCCCCATGCTGTATTTTACGCTGCAGAAATTGCCATCGGTCTGTT
CTTCTTACAGAGTAAGGGCATCATTTACCGTGACCTAAAACTTGACAACGTGATGCTCGATTCTGAGGGA
CACATCAAGATTGCCGATTTTGGCATGTGTAAGGAAAACATCTGGGATGGGGTGACAACCAAGACATTCT
GTGGCACTCCAGACTACATCGCCCCCGAGATAATTGCTTATCAGCCCTATGGGAAGTCCGTGGATTGGTG
GGCATTTGGAGTCCTGCTGTATGAAATGTTGGCTGGGCAGGCACCCTTTGAAGGGGAGGATGAAGATGAA
CTCTTCCAATCCATCATGGAACACAACGTAGCCTATCCCAAGTCTATGTCCAAGGAAGCTGTGGCCATCT
GCAAAGGGCTGATGACCAAACACCCAGGCAAACGTCTGGGTTGTGGACCTGAAGGCGAACGTGATATCAA
AGAGCATGCATTTTTCCGGTATATTGATTGGGAGAAACTTGAACGCAAAGAGATCCAGCCCCCTTATAAG
CCAAAAGCTTGTGGGCGAAATGCTGAAAACTTCGACCGATTTTTCACCCGCCATCCACCAGTCCTAACAC
CTCCCGACCAGGAAGTCATCAGGAATATTGACCAATCAGAATTCGAAGGATTTTCCTTTGTTAACTCTGA
ATTTTTAAAACCCGAAGTCAAGAGCTACCCAACTTTCTTGTACAAAGTTGGCATTATAAGAAAGCATTGC
TTATCAATTTGTTGCAACGAACAGGTCACTATCAGTCAAAATAAAATCATTATTTGCCATCCAGCTGATA
TCCCCTATAGTGAGTCGTATTACATGGTCATAGCTGTTTCCTGGCAGCTCTGGCCCGTGTCTCAAAATCT
CTGATGTTACATTGCACAAGATAAAAATATATCATCATGCCTCCTCTAGACCAGCCAGGACAGAAATGCC
TCGACTTCGCTGCTACCCAAGGTTGCCGGGTGACGCACACCGTGGAAACGGATGAAGGCACGAACCCAGT
GGACATAAGCCTGTTCGGTTCGTAAGCTGTAATGCAAGTAGCGTATGCGCTCACGCAACTGGTCCAGAAC
CTTGACCGAACGCAGCGGTGGTAACGGCGCAGTGGCGGTTTTCATGGCTTGTTATGACTGTTTTTTTGGG
GTACAGTCTATGCCTCGGGCATCCAAGCAGCAAGCGCGTTACGCCGTGGGTCGATGTTTGATGTTATGGA
GCAGCAACGATGTTACGCAGCAGGGCAGTCGCCCTAAAACAAAGTTAAACATTATGAGGGAAGCGGTGAT
CGCCGAAGTATCGACTCAACTATCAGAGGTAGTTGGCGTCATCGAGCGCCATCTCGAACCGACGTTGCTG
GCCGTACATTTGTACGGCTCCGCAGTGGATGGCGGCCTGAAGCCACACAGTGATATTGATTTGCTGGTTA
CGGTGACCGTAAGGCTTGATGAAACAACGCGGCGAGCTTTGATCAACGACCTTTTGGAAACTTCGGCTTC
CCCTGGAGAGAGCGAGATTCTCCGCGCTGTAGAAGTCACCATTGTTGTGCACGACGACATCATTCCGTGG
CGTTATCCAGCTAAGCGCGAACTGCAATTTGGAGAATGGCAGCGCAATGACATTCTTGCAGGTATCTTCG
AGCCAGCCACGATCGACATTGATCTGGCTATCTTGCTGACAAAAGCAAGAGAACATAGCGTTGCCTTGGT
AGGTCCAGCGGCGGAGGAACTCTTTGATCCGGTTCCTGAACAGGATCTATTTGAGGCGCTAAATGAAACC
TTAACGCTATGGAACTCGCCGCCCGACTGGGCTGGCGATGAGCGAAATGTAGTGCTTACGTTGTCCCGCA
TTTGGTACAGCGCAGTAACCGGCAAAATCGCGCCGAAGGATGTCGCTGCCGACTGGGCAATGGAGCGCCT
GCCGGCCCAGTATCAGCCCGTCATACTTGAAGCTAGACAGGCTTATCTTGGACAAGAAGAAGATCGCTTG
GCCTCGCGCGCAGATCAGTTGGAAGAATTTGTCCACTACGTGAAAGGCGAGATCACCAAGGTAGTCGGCA
AATAACCCTCGAGCCACCCATGACCAAAATCCCTTAACGTGAGTTACGCGTCGTTCCACTGAGCGTCAGA
CCCCGTAGAAAAGATCAAAGGATCTTCTTGAGATCCTTTTTTTCTGCGCGTAATCTGCTGCTTGCAAACA
AAAAAACCACCGCTACCAGCGGTGGTTTGTTTGCCGGATCAAGAGCTACCAACTCTTTTTCCGAAGGTAA
CTGGCTTCAGCAGAGCGCAGATACCAAATACTGTTCTTCTAGTGTAGCCGTAGTTAGGCCACCACTTCAA
GAACTCTGTAGCACCGCCTACATACCTCGCTCTGCTAATCCTGTTACCAGTGGCTGCTGCCAGTGGCGAT
AAGTCGTGTCTTACCGGGTTGGACTCAAGACGATAGTTACCGGATAAGGCGCAGCGGTCGGGCTGAACGG
GGGGTTCGTGCACACAGCCCAGCTTGGAGCGAACGACCTACACCGAACTGAGATACCTACAGCGTGAGCT
ATGAGAAAGCGCCACGCTTCCCGAAGGGAGAAAGGCGGACAGGTATCCGGTAAGCGGCAGGGTCGGAACA
GGAGAGCGCACGAGGGAGCTTCCAGGGGGAAACGCCTGGTATCTTTATAGTCCTGTCGGGTTTCGCCACC
TCTGACTTGAGCGTCGATTTTTGTGATGCTCGTCAGGGGGGCGGAGCCTATGGAAAAACGCCAGCAACGC
GGCCTTTTTACGGTTCCTGGCCTTTTGCTGGCCTTTTGCTCACATGTTCTTTCCTGCGTTATCCCCTGAT
TCTGTGGATAACCGTATTACCGCCTTTGAGTGAGCTGATACCGCTCGCCGCAGCCGAACGACCGAGCGCA
GCGAGTCAGTGAGCGAGGAAGCGGAAGAGCGCCCAATACGCAAACCGCCTCTCCCCGCGCGTTGGCCGAT
TCATTAATGCAGCTGGCACGACAGGTTTCCCGACTGGAAAGCGGGCAGTGAGCGCAACGCAATTAATACG
CGTACCGCTAGCCAGGAAGAGTTTGTAGAAACGCAAAAAGGCCATCCGTCAGGATGGCCTTCTGCTTAGT
TTGATGCCTGGCAGTTTATGGCGGGCGTCCTGCCCGCCACCCTCCGGGCCGTTGCTTCACAACGTTCAAA
TCCGCTCCCGGCGGATTTGTCCTACTCAGGAGAGCGTTCACCGACAAACAACAGATAAAACGAAAGGCCC
AGTCTTCCGACTGAGCCTTTCGTTTTATTTGATGCCT
Features (pLannotate 1.2.2; 12 found; start..end, strand, type, name):
     38..74      -  CDS            lacZα (fragment): LacZα fragment of β-galactosidase; lacZ fragment
     90..179     +  protein_bind   attL1 (fragment): mutant version of attL; recombination site for the Gateway® LR reaction LR Clonase™
    189..2186    +  CDS            PRKCB (sequence partly withheld): KPCB_HUMAN - Also known as PKCB, PRKCB1. Experimental evidence at protein level: Swiss-Prot protein existence level 1. Calcium-activated, phospholipid- and diacylglycerol (DAG)- dependent serine/threonine-protein kinase involved in various cellular processes such as regulation of the B-cell receptor (BCR) signalosome, oxidative stress-induced apoptosis, androgen receptor-dependent transcription regulation, insulin signaling and endothelial cells proliferation. Plays a key role in B-cell activation by regulating BCR- induced NF-kappa-B activation. Mediates the activation of the canonical NF-kap
   2209..2308    -  protein_bind   attL2: mutant version of attL; recombination site for the Gateway® LR reaction LR Clonase™
   2326..2344    -  promoter       T7 promoter: promoter for bacteriophage T7 RNA polymerase
   2534..2557    +  promoter       Pc promoter (fragment): intI1 (promoter lies within the coding sequence); class 1 integron promoter
   2733..2789    +  CDS            GmR (fragment): gentamycin acetyltransferase; aacC1; confers resistance to gentamycin
   2796..3587    +  CDS            SmR: aminoglycoside adenylyltransferase (Murphy, 1985); aadA; confers resistance to spectinomycin and streptomycin
   3680..4268    +  rep_origin     ori: high-copy-number ColE1/pMB1/pBR322/pUC origin of replication
   4451..4543    +  CDS            lacI (fragment): lac repressor; lacI; The lac repressor binds to the lac operator to inhibit transcription in E. coli. This inhibition can be relieved by adding lactose or isopropyl-β-D-thiogalactopyranoside (IPTG).
   4598..4625    -  terminator     rrnB T2 terminator: transcription terminator T2 from the E. coli rrnB gene
   4757..4800    +  terminator     rrnB T1 terminator: Escherichia coli rrnB; transcription terminator T1 from the E. coli rrnB gene
