[The description below was written by a language model from this plasmid's Addgene catalogue record and pLannotate feature annotations shown in this document.]
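Description:
pDONR223_PRKCB_WT is a Gateway entry clone built on the Invitrogen pDONR223 backbone, carrying the wild-type human PRKCB open reading frame. It is a bacterial propagation plasmid rather than an expression vector. It replicates in E. coli from a high-copy ColE1/pUC-type origin and is selected with spectinomycin through the aadA (SmR) aminoglycoside adenylyltransferase gene, which sits downstream of a fragment of a class 1 integron Pc promoter and a residual gentamicin acetyltransferase fragment. The sequenced record is about 4.8 kb. The annotation also picks up small lacZα and lacI remnants and rrnB T1 and T2 terminators, which help insulate the cloning region from read-through transcription.

The payload is the PRKCB coding sequence, encoding protein kinase C beta, a calcium-, phospholipid- and diacylglycerol-dependent serine/threonine kinase involved in B-cell receptor signalling and NF-κB activation, among other processes. The ORF is flanked by attL1 and attL2 sites, so an LR Clonase reaction can move it directionally into any attR-containing destination vector. The record lists no promoter driving the insert. A T7 promoter lies just outside attL2, annotated on the strand opposite to the ORF. The clone is in the "open" configuration, with no stop codon immediately after the insert, so it can be fused in frame to C-terminal tags or reporters supplied by the destination vector.

The plasmid belongs to the Target Accelerator Plasmid Collection. It serves as the wild-type reference clone in a resource associated with systematic functional testing of rare cancer-associated variants and with morphological profiling of gene and allele function.
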