Addgene plasmid #82226: pDONR223_PRKCB_WT
Purpose: Gateway Donor vector containing PRKCB , part of the Target Accelerator Plasmid Collection.
Depositing lab: Jesse Boehm & William Hahn & David Root. Depositing organization: Broad Institute. Publication: Systematic Functional Interrogation of Rare Cancer Variants Identifies Oncogenic Alleles. Kim E, Ilic N, Shrestha Y, Zou L, Kamburov A, Zhu C, Yang X, Lubonja R, Tran N, Nguyen C, Lawrence MS, Piccioni F, Bagul M, Doench JG, Chouinard CR, Wu X, Hogstrom L, Natoli T, Tamayo P, Horn H, Corsello SM, Lage K, Root DE, Subramanian A, Golub TR, Getz G, Boehm JS, Hahn WC. Cancer Discov. 2016 Jul;6(7):714-26. doi: 10.1158/2159-8290.CD-16-0160. Epub 2016 May 4. PubMed 27147599.
Backbone
  Vector backbone: pDONR223
  Backbone manufacturer: Invitrogen
  Backbone size w/o insert (bp): 2790
  Vector type: Gateway Entry vector
Growth in bacteria
  Bacterial resistance: Spectinomycin, 50 μg/mL
  Growth temperature: 37°C
  Growth strain: DH5alpha
  Copy number: High Copy
Gene/Insert
  Gene/Insert name: PRKCB
  Species: H. sapiens (human)
  Mutation: WT
  GenBank ID: NM_002738.6
  Entrez Gene: PRKCB (a.k.a. PKC-beta, PKCB, PKCI(2), PKCbeta, PRKCB1, PRKCB2)
  Promoter: None
  Cloning method: Gateway Cloning
  Sequencing primers: 5′ M13pUC-fwd; 3′ M13-Rev
Terms and licenses: Academic/Nonprofit Terms; Industry Terms: Not Available to Industry
Depositor comments: Open state: NO stop codon immediately follows insert. Supporting reference: Systematic morphological profiling of human gene and allele function via Cell Painting. Rohban MH, et al. Elife. 2017, Mar 18;6. pii: e24060. PubMed PMID 28315521
How to cite: pDONR223_PRKCB_WT was a gift from Jesse Boehm & William Hahn & David Root (Addgene plasmid # 82226 ; http://n2t.net/addgene:82226 ; RRID:Addgene_82226)
