>Addgene plasmid #82226 | pDONR223_PRKCB_WT | depositor partial sequence | sequence record 155597 | Insert sequence
ATGGCTGACCCGGCTGCGGGGCCGCCGCCGAGCGAGGGCGAGGAGAGCACC
[123 nt withheld, positions 52-174]
GGCTTCGGGAAGCAGGGATTCCAGTGCCAAGTTTGCTGCTTTGTGGTGCACAAGCGGTGCCATGAATTTG
TCACATTCTCCTGCCCTGGCGCTGACAAGGGTCCAGCCTCCGATGACCCCCGCAGCAAACACAAGTTTAA
GATCCACACGTACTCCAGCCCCACGTTTTGTGACCACTGTGGGTCACTGCTGTATGGACTCATCCACCAG
GGGATGAAATGTGACACCTGCATGATGAATGTGCACAAGCGCTGCGTGATGAATGTTCCCAGCCTGTGTG
GCACGGACCACACGGAGCGCCGCGGCCGCATCTACATCCAGGCCCACATCGACAGGGACGTCCTCATTGT
CCTCGTAAGAGATGCTAAAAACCTTGTACCTATGGACCCCAATGGCCTGTCAGATCCCTACGTAAAACTG
AAACTGATTCCCGATCCCAAAAGTGAGAGCAAACAGAAGACCAAAACCATCAAATGCTCCCTCAACCCTG
AGTGGAATGAGACATTTAGATTTCAGCTGAAAGAATCGGACAAAGACAGAAGACTGTCAGTAGAGATTTG
GGATTGGGATTTGACCAGCAGGAATGACTTCATGGGATCTTTGTCCTTTGGGATTTCTGAACTTCAGAAA
GCCAGTGTTGATGGCTGGTTTAAGTTACTGAGCCAGGAGGAAGGCGAGTACTTCAATGTGCCTGTGCCAC
CAGAAGGAAGTGAGGCCAATGAAGAACTGCGGCAGAAATTTGAGAGGGCCAAGATCAGTCAGGGAACCAA
GGTCCCGGAAGAAAAGACGACCAACACTGTCTCCAAATTTGACAACAATGGCAACAGAGACCGGATGAAA
CTGACCGATTTTAACTTCCTAATGGTGCTGGGGAAAGGCAGCTTTGGCAAGGTCATGCTTTCAGAACGAA
AAGGCACAGATGAGCTCTATGCTGTGAAGATCCTGAAGAAGGACGTTGTGATCCAAGATGATGACGTGGA
GTGCACTATGGTGGAGAAGCGGGTGTTGGCCCTGCCTGGGAAGCCGCCCTTCCTGACCCAGCTCCACTCC
TGCTTCCAGACCATGGACCGCCTGTACTTTGTGATGGAGTACGTGAATGGGGGCGACCTCATGTATCACA
TCCAGCAAGTCGGCCGGTTCAAGGAGCCCCATGCTGTATTTTACGCTGCAGAAATTGCCATCGGTCTGTT
CTTCTTACAGAGTAAGGGCATCATTTACCGTGACCTAAAACTTGACAACGTGATGCTCGATTCTGAGGGA
CACATCAAGATTGCCGATTTTGGCATGTGTAAGGAAAACATCTGGGATGGGGTGACAACCAAGACATTCT
GTGGCACTCCAGACTACATCGCCCCCGAGATAATTGCTTATCAGCCCTATGGGAAGTCCGTGGATTGGTG
GGCATTTGGAGTCCTGCTGTATGAAATGTTGGCTGGGCAGGCACCCTTTGAAGGGGAGGATGAAGATGAA
CTCTTCCAATCCATCATGGAACACAACGTAGCCTATCCCAAGTCTATGTCCAAGGAAGCTGTGGCCATCT
GCAAAGGGCTGATGACCAAACACCCAGGCAAACGTCTGGGTTGTGGACCTGAAGGCGAACGTGATATCAA
AGAGCATGCATTTTTCCGGTATATTGATTGGGAGAAACTTGAACGCAAAGAGATCCAGCCCCCTTATAAG
CCAAAAGCTTGTGGGCGAAATGCTGAAAACTTCGACCGATTTTTCACCCGCCATCCACCAGTCCTAACAC
CTCCCGACCAGGAAGTCATCAGGAATATTGACCAATCAGAATTCGAAGGATTTTCCTTTGTTAACTCTGA
ATTTTTAAAACCCGAAGTCAAGAGC
